>Addgene plasmid #164842 | pCDNA_NEPTUNE_hTLN2-FL | addgene full sequence | sequence record 325549 | Addgene NGS Result
GACATTGATTATTGACTAGTTATTAATAGTAATCAATTACGGGGTCATTAGTTCATAGCCCATATATGGA
GTTCCGCGTTACATAACTTACGGTAAATGGCCCGCCTGGCTGACCGCCCAACGACCCCCGCCCATTGACG
TCAATAATGACGTATGTTCCCATAGTAACGCCAATAGGGACTTTCCATTGACGTCAATGGGTGGAGTATT
TACGGTAAACTGCCCACTTGGCAGTACATCAAGTGTATCATATGCCAAGTACGCCCCCTATTGACGTCAA
TGACGGTAAATGGCCCGCCTGGCATTATGCCCAGTACATGACCTTATGGGACTTTCCTACTTGGCAGTAC
ATCTACGTATTAGTCATCGCTATTACCATGGTGATGCGGTTTTGGCAGTACATCAATGGGCGTGGATAGC
GGTTTGACTCACGGGGATTTCCAAGTCTCCACCCCATTGACGTCAATGGGAGTTTGTTTTGGCACCAAAA
TCAACGGGACTTTCCAAAATGTCGTAACAACTCCGCCCCATTGACGCAAATGGGCGGTAGGCGTGTACGG
TGGGAGGTCTATATAAGCAGAGCTCTCCCTATCAGTGATAGAGATCTCCCTATCAGTGATAGAGATCGTC
GACGAGCTCGTTTAGTGAACCGTCAGATCGCCTGGAGACGCCATCCACGCTGTTTTGACCTCCATAGAAG
ACACCGGGACCGATCCAGCCTCCGGACTCTAGCGTTTAAACTTAAGCTTGCTAGCGGTACCGCCACCATG
CATCACCACCACCATCATCATCACCACCATATGGTGAGCAAGGGCGAGGAGCTGATCAAGGAGAACATGC
ACACGAAGCTGTACATGGAAGGCACCGTGAACAACCACCACTTCAAGTGCACCCACGAAGGGGAGGGCAA
GCCCTACGAGGGCACCCAGACCAACAGGATTAAGGTGGTGGAGGGAGGCCCCCTGCCGTTCGCATTCGAC
ATCCTGGCCACCTGCTTTATGTACGGGAGCAAGACCTTCATCAACCACACCCAGGGCATCCCCGATTTCT
TTAAGCAGTCCTTCCCTGAGGGCTTCACATGGGAGAGAGTCACCACATACGAAGACGGGGGCGTGCTTAC
CGTTACCCAGGACACCAGCCTCCAGGACGGCTGCTTGATCTACAACGTCAAGCTCAGAGGGGTGAACTTC
CCATCCAACGGCCCTGTGATGCAGAAGAAAACACTCGGCTGGGAGGCCAGTACCGAGACCCTGTACCCCG
CTGACGGCGGCCTGGAAGGCAGATGCGACATGGCCCTGAAGCTCGTGGGCGGGGGCCACCTGCACTGCAA
CCTGAAGACCACATACAGATCCAAGAAACCCGCTAAGAACCTCAAGATGCCCGGCGTCTACTTTGTGGAC
CGCAGACTGGAAAGAATCAAGGAGGCCGACAATGAGACCTACGTCGAGCAGCACGAGGTGGCTGTGGCCA
GATACTGCGACCTCCCTAGCAAACTGGGGCACAAACTTAATGGCATGGACGAGCTGTACAAGGGATCCCT
GGAAGTTCTGTTCCAGGGGCCCCATATGGTGGCCCTGTCCTTTAAGATTTGTGTGCGCCACTGCAACGTG
GTGAAGACCATGCAGTTTGAACCATCTACAGCTGTGTACGATGCGTGTCGAGTCATTCGGGAACGGGTGC
CTGAGGCACAAGCTGGGCAAGCTTCTGACTATGGACTCTTTCTTTCGGATGAAGACCCGAGGAAAGGGAT
TTGGCTGGAAGCGGGCAGAACACTGGATTACTACATGTTGCGGAATGGGGATATTTTGGAATATAAAAAG
AAACAGAGACCTCAGAAAATCCGGATGCTGGATGGATCTGTGAAGACAGTGATGGTGGATGATTCCAAGA
CTGTGGGGGAGCTCCTGGTCACTATTTGTAGCAGAATAGGAATAACAAATTATGAAGAATACTCCTTAAT
CCAAGAAACTATCGAAGAAAAGAAAGAGGAAGGAACGGGCACACTCAAAAAAGACAGGACACTGTTACGA
GATGAGAGGAAAATGGAGAAGTTGAAGGCCAAGCTGCACACAGATGATGACCTAAATTGGCTGGATCACA
GCCGAACATTCAGAGAACAAGGAGTAGATGAAAACGAAACGTTGCTGCTTAGACGGAAGTTCTTTTACTC
TGATCAGAATGTAGATTCGAGAGACCCCGTGCAGCTGAACTTGCTTTATGTTCAGGCACAGGATGACATC
CTGAATGGCTCTCACCCTGTCTCCTTCGAGAAAGCTTGCGAGTTTGGTGGATTTCAAGCCCAGATACAAT
TTGGACCTCATGTGGAACATAAACACAAACCTGGATTTTTAGATCTGAAGGAATTCCTGCCCAAAGAATA
CATCAAGCAGAGAGGAGCTGAAAAGAGGATCTTTCAGGAGCATAAGAACTGCGGAGAGATGAGCGAGATA
GAAGCCAAGGTCAAGTACGTCAAACTCGCACGGTCCCTCCGCACATATGGCGTGTCCTTCTTCCTGGTGA
AGGAGAAGATGAAAGGCAAGAACAAGCTGGTGCCTCGCCTGCTGGGGATCACCAAAGACTCGGTGATGCG
CGTGGATGAGAAGACCAAGGAAGTGCTGCAGGAGTGGCCCCTCACCACCGTCAAGCGCTGGGCAGCCTCA
CCCAAGAGCTTCACACTGGATTTTGGGGAGTATCAGGAAAGCTACTATTCAGTACAAACCACCGAGGGAG
AGCAGATATCCCAGCTGATTGCAGGCTACATTGACATCATCCTGAAAAAGAAACAAAGTAAAGATCGATT
TGGACTAGAAGGTGATGAGGAGTCAACCATGTTAGAAGAGTCCGTTTCCCCAAAAAAGTCCACCATCTTG
CAGCAGCAGTTCAACCGGACCGGGAAGGCAGAGCACGGCTCAGTGGCGCTGCCGGCCGTGATGCGCTCGG
GCTCCAGCGGGCCTGAGACCTTCAACGTTGGCAGCATGCCCTCGCCACAGCAGCAGGTCATGGTTGGGCA
GATGCACCGAGGCCACATGCCGCCACTGACCTCAGCCCAGCAGGCCCTGATGGGGACCATCAACACAAGC
ATGCACGCCGTCCAGCAGGCCCAGGATGATCTCAGTGAGCTCGACTCGCTGCCACCTCTCGGCCAGGATA
TGGCATCTAGGGTATGGGTTCAGAACAAAGTCGACGAATCCAAACACGGAATCCATTCTCAAGTTGATGC
TATCACGGCCGGAACGGCTTCAGTTGTTAACCTCACAGCTGGTGACCCTGCAGACACTGACTACACAGCT
GTGGGATGTGCGATCACCACTATTTCTTCCAACCCGACGGAGATGTCCAAGGGTGTGAAGCTATTGGCCG
CCCTCATGGATGATGAGGTGGGCAGCGGGGAGGACTTGCTCAGAGCTGCCAGGACCCTCGCTGGGGCGGT
GTCAGACTTGCTGAAAGCTGTGCAGCCTACTTCTGGAGAGCCTCGACAGACAGTTTTGACTGCTGCTGGC
AGCATCGGACAAGCCAGTGGGGATCTTCTGAGACAGATTGGAGAGAATGAGACTGATGAGCGATTCCAGG
ATGTTTTAATGAGTTTGGCCAAAGCTGTTGCCAATGCAGCTGCCATGTTGGTACTAAAGGCAAAGAATGT
TGCCCAAGTGGCCGAAGACACTGTCCTACAGAACAGGGTAATTGCTGCTGCCACCCAGTGTGCCCTCTCC
ACCTCCCAGCTTGTGGCATGTGCCAAGGTTGTGAGCCCCACTATTAGCTCCCCTGTGTGCCAGGAGCAGC
TGATTGAAGCAGGGAAGCTGGTGGACCGCTCGGTGGAGAACTGTGTCCGTGCCTGCCAGGCGGCCACTAC
CGATAGTGAGCTCCTGAAGCAGGTCAGCGCAGCGGCCAGCGTGGTCAGCCAGGCCCTCCATGATCTCCTG
CAGCATGTGCGGCAGTTTGCCAGCCGAGGCGAGCCCATCGGCCGCTACGACCAGGCTACTGACACCATCA
TGTGTGTCACCGAGAGCATCTTCAGCTCCATGGGTGACGCTGGTGAAATGGTGCGCCAGGCGCGGGTTCT
GGCCCAAGCCACATCAGACCTCGTCAATGCCATGAGGTCAGATGCAGAAGCCGAAATCGACATGGAGAAT
TCAAAGAAGCTCCTGGCAGCAGCAAAACTCTTAGCTGACTCCACTGCTCGCATGGTGGAAGCTGCAGAGG
GGGCTGCAGCCAACCCAGAGAATGAGGACCAGCAGCAAAGGCTGAGAGAAGCTGCAGAAGGCCTCCGGGT
AGCAACCAACGCAGCTGCCCAGAATGCTATTAAGAAAAAAATTGTCAACCGACTGGAGGTTGCAGCCAAG
CAGGCCGCAGCGGCAGCTACACAGACCATCGCCGCCTCCCAGAATGCAGCTGTTTCCAACAAGAACCCTG
CGGCCCAGCAGCAGCTGGTCCAGAGTTGCAAGGCAGTGGCTGATCACATCCCTCAGCTGGTCCAGGGAGT
GAGGGGGAGCCAAGCTCAAGCTGAAGACCTGAGTGCCCAGCTGGCTCTCATCATCTCCAGCCAGAACTTC
CTCCAGCCTGGAAGCAAGATGGTGTCCTCTGCCAAAGCCGCAGTGCCCACCGTGAGTGACCAGGCCGCAG
CCATGCAGCTGAGCCAGTGTGCCAAGAACCTGGCCACCAGCTTGGCGGAGCTGCGTACCGCCTCGCAGAA
GGCCCATGAAGCTTGTGGTCCGATGGAAATCGATTCAGCTCTGAATACGGTGCAGACGCTTAAGAATGAA
CTGCAGGATGCCAAGATGGCAGTCGTGGAGAGCCAGCTGAAGCCACTTCCAGGGGAAACGCTGGAAAAAT
GTGCTCAGGACCTGGGAAGCACATCCAAGGCGGTGGGCTCCTCCATGGCACAGCTGCTGACCTGTGCTGC
TCAAGGCAACGAACACTACACAGGGGTGGCTGCTAGAGAGACGGCCCAAGCTCTGAAAACACTGGCCCAG
GCCGCCCGTGGAGTGGCTGCATCGACAACCGACCCCGCGGCCGCCCATGCCATGTTAGATTCTGCTCGAG
ACGTGATGGAGGGCTCCGCCATGCTCATTCAAGAGGCCAAGCAGGCCCTGATTGCACCTGGAGATGCAGA
GCGTCAACAAAGACTGGCTCAGGTGGCTAAAGCCGTCTCACACTCCTTGAATAACTGCGTAAATTGCCTC
CCTGGGCAGAAGGATGTGGACGTGGCCTTGAAGAGCATCGGGGAGTCCAGCAAGAAGCTGCTTGTGGATT
CGCTACCTCCAAGCACGAAGCCTTTCCAGGAAGCCCAGAGTGAACTGAACCAGGCAGCAGCTGATCTGAA
CCAGTCTGCTGGGGAAGTGGTCCATGCCACCCGGGGCCAGAGTGGAGAGTTGGCTGCAGCCTCTGGAAAG
TTCAGTGATGATTTTGATGAATTCCTCGATGCTGGCATTGAGATGGCTGGCCAAGCTCAGACAAAAGAAG
ACCAGATCCAAGTGATAGGGAACCTCAAGAATATCTCGATGGCATCCAGCAAGCTGCTGTTAGCTGCCAA
GTCTCTCTCTGTAGATCCAGGAGCTCCCAATGCGAAAAATCTCCTGGCTGCAGCTGCAAGAGCTGTGACA
GAGAGCATCAATCAACTCATCACTCTGTGTACCCAACAAGCTCCGGGCCAGAAAGAGTGCGATAATGCCC
TGCGGGAGCTCGAGACTGTGAAGGGGATGTTGGACAATCCTAATGAACCTGTTAGTGACCTCTCTTACTT
TGACTGCATTGAGAGTGTGATGGAAAACTCCAAGGTTCTGGGTGAATCGATGGCAGGGATTCCACAGAAT
GCCAAGACCGGAGACCTCCCTGCCTTTGGGGAATGTGTGGGGATTGCATCCAAGGCTCTCTGTGGGCTGA
CAGAGGCTGCAGCCCAGGCTGCATACTTGGTTGGCATCTCTGATCCAAACAGCCAGGCAGGCCACCAGGG
CCTGGTGGACCCCATCCAGTTTGCCAGGGCTAACCAGGCCATCCAGATGGCATGCCAGAACTTGGTGGAC
CCTGGCAGCAGCCCATCACAGGTCCTGTCAGCCGCCACAATTGTTGCCAAGCACACGTCAGCCTTGTGTA
ATGCCTGCCGCATCGCCTCATCCAAGACGGCCAACCCAGTAGCCAAGAGGCACTTCGTCCAGTCAGCCAA
GGAAGTCGCCAACAGCACTGCCAACCTGGTGAAGACCATCAAGGCCCTGGATGGGGATTTCTCTGAAGAC
AACCGCAATAAGTGTCGCATCGCCACCGCACCCTTGATTGAAGCTGTGGAGAACCTGACAGCGTTCGCCT
CAAACCCTGAGTTTGTCAGCATTCCTGCCCAGATCAGCTCCGAGGGTTCCCAGGCACAGGAACCAATCCT
GGTCTCAGCCAAGACCATGCTGGAGAGTTCATCGTACCTCATTCGCACTGCGCGCTCTCTGGCCATCAAC
CCCAAAGACCCACCCACCTGGTCTGTACTGGCTGGACATTCCCATACAGTGTCCGACTCCATCAAGAGTC
TCATCACTTCTATCAGGGACAAGGCCCCTGGACAGAGGGAGTGTGATTACTCCATCGATGGCATCAACCG
GTGCATCCGGGACATCGAGCAGGCCTCGCTGGCCGCCGTCAGCCAGAGCCTGGCCACGAGGGACGACATC
TCTGTGGAGGCCCTGCAGGAGCAGCTGACTTCGGTGGTCCAGGAAATCGGACACCTTATCGATCCCATCG
CCACAGCGGCTCGGGGAGAAGCAGCTCAGCTGGGACATAAGGTGACACAACTGGCAAGCTATTTTGAGCC
CTTGATCTTAGCCGCAGTTGGTGTGGCCTCCAAGATTCTTGATCATCAGCAGCAGATGACGGTGCTGGAC
CAGACCAAGACTCTCGCAGAGTCTGCCTTGCAGATGTTGTATGCAGCCAAAGAAGGTGGCGGAAACCCCA
AGGCACAACACACCCATGACGCCATCACAGAGGCCGCCCAGTTGATGAAGGAAGCCGTGGATGACATCAT
GGTGACGCTGAACGAAGCTGCCAGTGAAGTGGGGCTGGTTGGGGGCATGGTGGACGCCATTGCAGAAGCC
ATGAGCAAGCTGGATGAAGGCACTCCTCCAGAACCAAAGGGAACATTTGTCGACTATCAGACGACTGTGG
TTAAATACTCCAAAGCCATTGCGGTGACAGCTCAGGAAATGATGACTAAGTCGGTTACTAACCCGGAGGA
GTTGGGAGGACTGGCTTCACAAATGACCAGTGACTATGGGCACCTGGCTTTCCAGGGCCAGATGGCAGCA
GCCACGGCGGAACCAGAGGAGATCGGATTCCAGATTCGCACTCGTGTGCAGGACCTGGGCCACGGCTGTA
TCTTCCTGGTGCAGAAGGCAGGGGCCCTCCAGGTCTGCCCCACAGACAGCTACACCAAGAGGGAGCTGAT
CGAATGCGCCCGTGCCGTCACGGAAAAGGTCTCCTTGGTGCTCTCGGCTCTCCAGGCCGGGAACAAAGGA
ACCCAGGCATGCATTACAGCCGCCACCGCTGTGTCTGGGATCATTGCCGACCTGGACACCACCATTATGT
TTGCAACAGCGGGGACGCTGAATGCAGAGAACAGTGAGACCTTCGCAGACCACAGGGAGAACATTCTCAA
GACGGCCAAGGCCTTGGTAGAAGACACGAAACTACTTGTGTCAGGAGCTGCGTCCACTCCTGACAAGCTG
GCCCAGGCGGCCCAGTCCTCAGCAGCCACCATCACCCAGCTCGCAGAAGTGGTCAAGCTGGGGGCAGCCA
GCCTGGGCTCCGACGACCCCGAGACCCAGGTGGTTTTGATCAATGCCATCAAAGATGTGGCCAAGGCCCT
TTCTGATCTCATCAGTGCTACCAAGGGAGCTGCCAGCAAGCCAGTGGACGACCCTTCCATGTACCAGCTC
AAGGGGGCTGCCAAGGTGATGGTGACCAATGTCACCTCGCTCCTCAAGACTGTAAAGGCAGTGGAGGATG
AGGCCACCCGGGGCACCAGGGCGCTTGAGGCCACAATTGAATGCATAAAGCAGGAGCTTACGGTGTTCCA
GTCAAAAGACGTACCTGAAAAGACATCATCACCTGAAGAATCCATAAGGATGACGAAAGGCATCACCATG
GCAACAGCCAAAGCCGTGGCAGCTGGGAACTCATGTAGACAGGAGGACGTGATTGCTACTGCCAACCTGA
GCCGGAAAGCCGTGTCAGATATGTTGACGGCTTGCAAGCAAGCATCCTTCCACCCCGATGTCAGTGACGA
GGTGAGAACCAGAGCCTTGCGTTTCGGGACGGAGTGCACCCTTGGCTACTTGGACCTCCTGGAGCACGTC
TTGGTGATTCTTCAGAAACCAACCCCAGAACTCAAGCAGCAGCTGGCCGCTTTCTCCAAGCGAGTCGCCG
GCGCTGTGACAGAGCTCATCCAGGCGGCGGAAGCCATGAAAGGAACAGAGTGGGTGGATCCAGAAGACCC
AACTGTCATTGCAGAAACAGAGTTACTGGGGGCTGCAGCATCCATCGAAGCTGCTGCTAAGAAGTTAGAG
CAACTGAAGCCAAGAGCAAAACCAAAACAAGCGGATGAGACCCTGGACTTTGAGGAACAGATCTTGGAAG
CTGCTAAATCCATTGCTGCTGCCACAAGCGCCCTGGTCAAATCGGCCTCAGCAGCCCAGAGGGAGCTGGT
GGCCCAAGGAAAGGTGGGCTCCATCCCTGCCAACGCTGCAGACGACGGACAGTGGTCACAAGGGCTGATT
TCTGCTGCCCGGATGGTGGCGGCTGCGACCAGCAGTCTCTGTGAGGCGGCCAATGCCTCCGTTCAGGGAC
ACGCCAGCGAGGAGAAGCTCATCTCATCTGCCAAGCAGGTCGCCGCTTCCACGGCTCAGCTGCTGGTGGC
CTGCAAGGTGAAGGCCGACCAGGATTCAGAGGCCATGAGGCGGCTACAGGCGGCAGGAAATGCTGTGAAA
AGAGCCTCAGACAATCTTGTCCGTGCAGCCCAGAAGGCAGCATTTGGCAAAGCTGATGACGACGATGTTG
TAGTGAAAACCAAGTTTGTGGGGGGCATTGCTCAGATCATCGCCGCCCAGGAAGAAATGCTAAAGAAAGA
GCGAGAACTGGAAGAAGCAAGGAGAAAACTGGCCCAAATCCGCCAGCAGCAGTATAAGTTTTTACCCACC
GAGCTGAGGGAAGATGAGGGCTGAGAATTCGCGGCCGCTCGAGTCTAGAGGGCCCGCGGTTCGAACAAAA
ACTCATCTCAGAAGAGGATCTGAATATGCATACCGGTCATCATCACCATCACCATTGAGTTTAAACCCGC
TGATCAGCCTCGACTGTGCCTTCTAGTTGCCAGCCATCTGTTGTTTGCCCCTCCCCCGTGCCTTCCTTGA
CCCTGGAAGGTGCCACTCCCACTGTCCTTTCCTAATAAAATGAGGAAATTGCATCGCATTGTCTGAGTAG
GTGTCATTCTATTCTGGGGGGTGGGGTGGGGCAGGACAGCAAGGGGGAGGATTGGGAAGACAATAGCAGG
CATGCTGGGGATGCGGTGGGCTCTATGGCTTCTGAGGCGGAAAGAACCAGCTGGGGCTCTAGGGGGTATC
CCC
[124 nt withheld, positions 9594-9717]
C
[91 nt withheld, positions 9719-9809]
A
[49 nt withheld, positions 9811-9859]
CCTTTGACGTTGGAGTCCACGTTCTTT
[37 nt withheld, positions 9887-9923]
ACCCTATCTCGGTCTATTCTTTTGATTTATAAGGGATTTTGCCGATTTCGGCCTATTGGTTAAAAAATGA
GCTGATTTAACAAAAATTTAACGCGAATTAATTCTGTGGAATGTGTGTCAGTTAGGGTGTGGAAAGTCCC
CAGGCTCCCCAGCAGGCAGAAGTATGCAAAGCATGCATCTCAATTAGTCAGCAACCAGGTATGGAAAGTC
CCCAGGCTCCCCAGCAGGCAGAAGTATGCAAAGCATGCATCTCAATTAGTCAGCAACCATAGTCCCGCCC
CTAACTCCGCCCATCCCGCCCCTAACTCCGCCCAGTTCCGCCCATTCTCCGCCCCATGGCTGACTAATTT
TTTTTATTTATGCAGAGGCCGAGGCCGCCTCTGCCTCTGAGCTATTCCAGAAGTAGTGAGGAGGCTTTTT
TGGAGGCCTAGGCTTTTGCAAAAAGCTCCCGGGAGCTTGTATATCCATTTTCGGATCTGATCAGCACGTG
TTGACAATTAATCATCGGCATAGTATATCGGCATAGTATAATACGACAAGGTGAGGAACTAAACCATGGC
CAAGTTGACCAGTGCCGTTCCGGTGCTCACCGCGCGCGACGTCGCCGGAGCGGTCGAGTTCTGGACCGAC
CGGCTCGGGTTCTCCCGGGACTTCGTGGAGGACGACTTCGCCGGTGTGGTCCGGGACGACGTGACCCTGT
TCATCAGCGCGGTCCAGGACCAGGTGGTGCCGGACAACACCCTGGCCTGGGTGTGGGTGCGCGGCCTGGA
CGAGCTGTACGCCGGGTGGTCGGAGGTCGTGTCCACGAACTTCCGGGACGCCTCCGGGCCGGCCATGACC
GAGATCGGCGAGCAGCCGTGGGGGCGGGAGTTCGCCCTGCGCGACCCGGCCGGCAACTGCGTGCACTTCG
TGGCCGAGGAGCAGGACTGACACGTGCTACGAGATTTCGATTCCACCGCCGCCTTCTATGAAAGGTTGGG
CTTCGGAATCGTTTTCCGGGACGCCGGCTGGATGATCCTCCAGCGCGGGGATCTCATGCTGGAGTTCTTC
GCCCACCCCAACTTGTTTATTGCAGCTTATAATGGTTACAAATAAAGCAATAGCATCACAAATTTCACAA
ATAAAGCATTTTTTTCACTGCATTCTAGTTGTGGTTTGTCCAAACTCATCAATGTATCTTATCATGTCTG
TATACCGTCGACCTCTAGCTAGAGCTTGGCGTAATCATGGTCATAGCTGTTTCCTGTGTGAAATTGTTAT
CCGCTCACAATTCCACACAACATACGAGCCGGAAGCATAAAGTGTAAAGCCTGGGGTGCCTAATGAGTGA
GCTAACTCACATTAATTGCGTTGCGCTCACTGCCCGCTTTCCAGTCGGGAAACCTGTCGTGCCAGCTGCA
TTAATGAATCGGCCAACGCGCGGGGAGAGGCGGTTTGCGTATTGGGCGCTCTTCCGCTTCCTCGCTCACT
GACTCGCTGCGCTCGGTCGTTCGGCTGCGGCGAGCGGTATCAGCTCACTCAAAGGCGGTAATACGGTTAT
CCACAGAATCAGGGGATAACGCAGGAAAGAACATGTGAGCAAAAGGCCAGCAAAAGGCCAGGAACCGTAA
AAAGGCCGCGTTGCTGGCGTTTTTCCATAGGCTCCGCCCCCCTGACGAGCATCACAAAAATCGACGCTCA
AGTCAGAGGTGGCGAAACCCGACAGGACTATAAAGATACCAGGCGTTTCCCCCTGGAAGCTCCCTCGTGC
GCTCTCCTGTTCCGACCCTGCCGCTTACCGGATACCTGTCCGCCTTTCTCCCTTCGGGAAGCGTGGCGCT
TTCTCATAGCTCACGCTGTAGGTATCTCAGTTCGGTGTAGGTCGTTCGCTCCAAGCTGGGCTGTGTGCAC
GAACCCCCCGTTCAGCCCGACCGCTGCGCCTTATCCGGTAACTATCGTCTTGAGTCCAACCCGGTAAGAC
ACGACTTATCGCCACTGGCAGCAGCCACTGGTAACAGGATTAGCAGAGCGAGGTATGTAGGCGGTGCTAC
AGAGTTCTTGAAGTGGTGGCCTAACTACGGCTACACTAGAAGAACAGTATTTGGTATCTGCGCTCTGCTG
AAGCCAGTTACCTTCGGAAAAAGAGTTGGTAGCTCTTGATCCGGCAAACAAACCACCGCTGGTAGCGGTG
GTTTTTTTGTTTGCAAGCAGCAGATTACGCGCAGAAAAAAAGGATCTCAAGAAGATCCTTTGATCTTTTC
TACGGGGTCTGACGCTCAGTGGAACGAAAACTCACGTTAAGGGATTTTGGTCATGAGATTATCAAAAAGG
ATCTTCACCTAGATCCTTTTAAATTAAAAATGAAGTTTTAAATCAATCTAAAGTATATATGAGTAAACTT
GGTCTGACAGTTACCAATGCTTAATCAGTGAGGCACCTATCTCAGCGATCTGTCTATTTCGTTCATCCAT
AGTTGCCTGACTCCCCGTCGTGTAGATAACTACGATACGGGAGGGCTTACCATCTGGCCCCAGTGCTGCA
ATGATACCGCGAGACCCACGCTCACCGGCTCCAGATTTATCAGCAATAAACCAGCCAGCCGGAAGGGCCG
AGCGCAGAAGTGGTCCTGCAACTTTATCCGCCTCCATCCAGTCTATTAATTGTTGCCGGGAAGCTAGAGT
AAGTAGTTCGCCAGTTAATAGTTTGCGCAACGTTGTTGCCATTGCTACAGGCATCGTGGTGTCACGCTCG
TCGTTTGGTATGGCTTCATTCAGCTCCGGTTCCCAACGATCAAGGCGAGTTACATGATCCCCCATGTTGT
GCAAAAAAGCGGTTAGCTCCTTCGGTCCTCCGATCGTTGTCAGAAGTAAGTTGGCCGCAGTGTTATCACT
CATGGTTATGGCAGCACTGCATAATTCTCTTACTGTCATGCCATCCGTAAGATGCTTTTCTGTGACTGGT
GAGTACTCAACCAAGTCATTCTGAGAATAGTGTATGCGGCGACCGAGTTGCTCTTGCCCGGCGTCAATAC
GGGATAATACCGCGCCACATAGCAGAACTTTAAAAGTGCTCATCATTGGAAAACGTTCTTCGGGGCGAAA
ACTCTCAAGGATCTTACCGCTGTTGAGATCCAGTTCGATGTAACCCACTCGTGCACCCAACTGATCTTCA
GCATCTTTTACTTTCACCAGCGTTTCTGGGTGAGCAAAAACAGGAAGGCAAAATGCCGCAAAAAAGGGAA
TAAGGGCGACACGGAAATGTTGAATACTCATACTCTTCCTTTTTCAATATTATTGAAGCATTTATCAGGG
TTATTGTCTCATGAGCGGATACATATTTGAATGTATTTAGAAAAATAAACAAATAGGGGTTCCGCGCACA
TTTCCCCGAAAAGTGCCACCTGACGTCGACGGATCGGGAGATCTCCCGATCCCCTATGGTGCACTCTCAG
TACAATCTGCTCTGATGCCGCATAGTTAAGCCAGTATCTGCTCCCTGCTTGTGTGTTGGAGGTCGCTGAG
TAGTGCGCGAGCAAAATTTAAGCTACAACAAGGCAAGGCTTGACCGACAATTGCATGAAGAATCTGCTTA
GGGTTAGGCGTTTTGCGCTGCTTCGCGATGTACGGGCCAGATATACGCGTT
Features (pLannotate 1.2.2; 23 found; start..end, strand, type, name):
      1..380     +  enhancer       CMV enhancer: human cytomegalovirus immediate early enhancer
    381..584     +  promoter       CMV promoter: human cytomegalovirus (CMV) immediate early promoter
    586..605     +  promoter       PLtetO-1 promoter (fragment): modified phage lambda PL promoter with tet operator sites (Lutz and Bujard, 1997)
    607..626     +  promoter       PLtetO-1 promoter (fragment): modified phage lambda PL promoter with tet operator sites (Lutz and Bujard, 1997)
    634..667     +  promoter       TRE3GV promoter (fragment): 3rd-generation Tet-responsive promoter that can be activated by binding of Tet-On® 3G, optimized for retroviral and lentiviral vectors
    801..1532    +  CDS            mNeptune2.5: mNeptune2.5 is a basic (constitutively fluorescent) red fluorescent protein published in 2014, derived from Entacmaea quadricolor. It is reported to be a rapidly-maturing monomer with moderate acid sensitivity.
   1566..9191    +  CDS            TLN2: TLN2_HUMAN - Also known as KIAA0320. Experimental evidence at protein level: Swiss-Prot protein existence level 1. As a major component of focal adhesion plaques that links integrin to the actin cytoskeleton, may play an important role in cell adhesion. Recruits PIP5K1C to focal adhesion plaques and strongly activates its kinase activity (By similarity). From Homo sapiens (Human).
   9324..9548    +  polyA_signal   bGH poly(A) signal: bovine growth hormone polyadenylation signal
   9552..9573    +  promoter       SV40 promoter (fragment): SV40 enhancer and early promoter
   9594..10022   +  rep_origin     f1 ori (sequence partly withheld): f1 bacteriophage origin of replication; arrow indicates direction of (+) strand synthesis
  10036..10365   +  promoter       SV40 promoter: SV40 enhancer and early promoter
  10413..10460   +  promoter       EM7 promoter: synthetic bacterial promoter&nbsp
  10479..10853   +  CDS            BleoR: antibiotic-binding protein; Sh ble from Streptoalloteichus hindustanus; confers resistance to bleomycin, phleomycin, and Zeocin™
  10863..10988   +  CDS            ble (fragment): BLE_KLEPN - Experimental evidence at protein level: Swiss-Prot protein existence level 1. Binding protein with a strong affinity to the bleomycin family of antibiotics. Binds to CL990; an antimitotic-antibiotic compound. From Klebsiella pneumoniae.
  10983..11104   +  polyA_signal   SV40 poly(A) signal: SV40 polyadenylation signal
  11175..11197   -  protein_bind   lac operator (fragment): The lac repressor binds to the lac operator to inhibit transcription in E. coli. This inhibition can be relieved by adding lactose or isopropyl-β-D-thiogalactopyranoside (IPTG). lac repressor encoded by lacI
  11201..11231   -  promoter       lac promoter: promoter for the E. coli lac operon
  11246..11267   -  protein_bind   CAP binding site: CAP binding activates transcription in the presence of cAMP. E. coli catabolite activator protein
  11280..11372   -  CDS            lacI (fragment): lac repressor; lacI; The lac repressor binds to the lac operator to inhibit transcription in E. coli. This inhibition can be relieved by adding lactose or isopropyl-β-D-thiogalactopyranoside (IPTG).
  11555..12143   -  rep_origin     ori: high-copy-number ColE1/pMB1/pBR322/pUC origin of replication
  12314..13174   -  CDS            AmpR: β-lactamase; bla; confers resistance to ampicillin, carbenicillin, and related antibiotics
  13175..13279   -  promoter       AmpR promoter: bla
  13338..13390   -  misc_feature   bom (fragment): basis of mobility region from pBR322
