[The description below was written by a language model from this plasmid's Addgene catalogue record and pLannotate feature annotations shown in this document.]
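Description:
pCDNA_NEPTUNE_hTLN2-FL is a mammalian expression plasmid of about 13.5 kb, built on a backbone recorded as pcDNA4.1, that drives production of full-length human talin2 (TLN2) fused at its N terminus to a His10 tag and a Neptune far-red fluorescent protein. In E. coli it is maintained as a high-copy plasmid through a ColE1/pUC-type origin and selected with ampicillin via the β-lactamase gene. An f1 origin is also present, along with small lac promoter/operator and lacI remnants typical of this vector family.

The expression cassette begins with the CMV immediate early enhancer and promoter. Immediately downstream the annotation picks up short fragments matching tet operator–containing promoters. This suggests tet operator sites next to the CMV promoter, as found in tetracycline-regulatable pcDNA4-type backbones, although the catalogue entry does not describe inducible control. The reading frame then runs through the fluorescent protein, annotated as mNeptune2.5, and after a short linker into the roughly 7.6 kb TLN2 coding sequence, ending at a bovine growth hormone polyadenylation signal. The His10 tag listed in the catalogue is not annotated separately in the feature table. A second cassette places the Sh ble gene under the SV40 early promoter and the bacterial EM7 promoter, followed by an SV40 poly(A) signal, so Zeocin can be used for selection in mammalian cells.

Talin2 is a focal adhesion component that links integrins to the actin cytoskeleton. The construct allows it to be visualised in living or fixed cells, in keeping with the associated work on talin isoform specificity in cell adhesion, while the histidine tag offers an option for affinity capture.
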