Addgene plasmid #164842: pCDNA_NEPTUNE_hTLN2-FL
Purpose: Expression of NEPTUNE tagged FL human talin2
Depositing lab: Tina Izard. Depositing organization: UF Scripps Biomedical Research. Publication: A distinct talin2 structure directs isoform specificity in cell adhesion. Rangarajan ES, Primi MC, Colgan LA, Chinthalapudi K, Yasuda R, Izard T. J Biol Chem. 2020 Sep 11;295(37):12885-12899. doi: 10.1074/jbc.RA119.010789. Epub 2020 Jun 30. PubMed 32605925.
Backbone
  Vector backbone: pcDNA4.1
  Vector type: Mammalian Expression
Growth in bacteria
  Bacterial resistance: Ampicillin, 100 μg/mL
  Growth temperature: 30°C
  Growth strain: DH5alpha
  Copy number: High Copy
Gene/Insert
  Gene/Insert name: TLN2
  Species: H. sapiens (human)
  Entrez Gene: TLN2 (a.k.a. ILWEQ)
  Tag / fusion protein: His10-NEPTUNE (N terminal on insert)
  Cloning method: Unknown
Terms and licenses: Academic/Nonprofit Terms; Industry Terms: Not Available to Industry
How to cite: pCDNA_NEPTUNE_hTLN2-FL was a gift from Tina Izard (Addgene plasmid # 164842 ; http://n2t.net/addgene:164842 ; RRID:Addgene_164842)
